>Addgene plasmid #200404 | pDV09_pCMV-ADAR1-p110 | addgene full sequence | sequence record 396791 | Addgene NGS Result
CCAGTATCTGCTCCCTGCTTGTGTGTTGGAGGTCGCTGAGTAGTGCGCGAGCAAAATTTAAGCTACAACA
AGGCAAGGCTTGACCGACAATTGCATGAAGAATCTGCTTAGGGTTAGGCGTTTTGCGCTGCTTCGCGATG
TACGGGCCAGATATACGCGTTGACATTGATTATTGACTAGTTATTAATAGTAATCAATTACGGGGTCATT
AGTTCATAGCCCATATATGGAGTTCCGCGTTACATAACTTACGGTAAATGGCCCGCCTGGCTGACCGCCC
AACGACCCCCGCCCATTGACGTCAATAATGACGTATGTTCCCATAGTAACGCCAATAGGGACTTTCCATT
GACGTCAATGGGTGGAGTATTTACGGTAAACTGCCCACTTGGCAGTACATCAAGTGTATCATATGCCAAG
TACGCCCCCTATTGACGTCAATGACGGTAAATGGCCCGCCTGGCATTATGCCCAGTACATGACCTTATGG
GACTTTCCTACTTGGCAGTACATCTACGTATTAGTCATCGCTATTACCATGGTGATGCGGTTTTGGCAGT
ACATCAATGGGCGTGGATAGCGGTTTGACTCACGGGGATTTCCAAGTCTCCACCCCATTGACGTCAATGG
GAGTTTGTTTTGGCACCAAAATCAACGGGACTTTCCAAAATGTCGTAACAACTCCGCCCCATTGACGCAA
ATGGGCGGTAGGCGTGTACGGTGGGAGGTCTATATAAGCAGAGCTCTCTGGCTAACTAGAGAACCCACTG
CTTACTGGCTTATCGAAATTAATACGACTCACTATAGGGAGACCCAAGCTGGCTAGCGCCACCATGGCCG
AGATCAAGGAGAAAATCTGCGACTATCTCTTCAATGTGTCTGACTCCTCTGCCCTGAATTTGGCTAAAAA
TATTGGCCTTACCAAGGCCCGAGATATAAATGCTGTGCTAATTGACATGGAAAGGCAGGGGGATGTCTAT
AGACAAGGGACAACCCCTCCCATATGGCATTTGACAGACAAGAAGCGAGAGAGGATGCAAATCAAGAGAA
ATACGAACAGTGTTCCTGAAACCGCTCCAGCTGCAATCCCTGAGACCAAAAGAAACGCAGAGTTCCTCAC
CTGTAATATACCCACATCAAATGCCTCAAATAACATGGTAACCACAGAAAAAGTGGAGAATGGGCAGGAA
CCTGTCATAAAGTTAGAAAACAGGCAAGAGGCCAGACCAGAACCAGCAAGACTGAAACCACCTGTTCATT
ACAATGGCCCCTCAAAAGCAGGGTATGTTGACTTTGAAAATGGCCAGTGGGCCACAGATGACATCCCAGA
TGACTTGAATAGTATCCGCGCAGCACCAGGTGAGTTTCGAGCCATCATGGAGATGCCCTCCTTCTACAGT
CATGGCTTGCCACGGTGTTCACCCTACAAGAAACTGACAGAGTGCCAGCTGAAGAACCCCATCAGCGGGC
TGTTAGAATATGCCCAGTTCGCTAGTCAAACCTGTGAGTTCAACATGATAGAGCAGAGTGGACCACCCCA
TGAACCTCGATTTAAATTCCAGGTTGTCATCAATGGCCGAGAGTTTCCCCCAGCTGAAGCTGGAAGCAAG
AAAGTGGCCAAGCAGGATGCAGCTATGAAAGCCATGACAATTCTGCTAGAGGAAGCCAAAGCCAAGGACA
GTGGAAAATCAGAAGAATCATCCCACTATTCCACAGAGAAAGAATCAGAGAAGACTGCAGAGTCCCAGAC
CCCCACCCCTTCAGCCACATCCTTCTTTTCTGGGAAGAGCCCCGTCACCACACTGCTTGAGTGTATGCAC
AAATTGGGGAACTCCTGCGAATTCCGTCTCCTGTCCAAAGAAGGCCCTGCCCATGAACCCAAGTTCCAAT
ACTGTGTTGCAGTGGGAGCCCAAACTTTCCCCAGTGTGAGTGCTCCCAGCAAGAAAGTGGCAAAGCAGAT
GGCCGCAGAGGAAGCCATGAAGGCCCTGCATGGGGAGGCGACCAACTCCATGGCTTCTGATAACCAGCCT
GAAGGTATGATCTCAGAGTCACTTGATAACTTGGAATCCATGATGCCCAACAAGGTCAGGAAGATTGGCG
AGCTCGTGAGATACCTGAACACCAACCCTGTGGGTGGCCTTTTGGAGTACGCCCGCTCCCATGGCTTTGC
TGCTGAATTCAAGTTGGTCGACCAGTCCGGACCTCCTCACGAGCCCAAGTTCGTTTACCAAGCAAAAGTT
GGGGGTCGCTGGTTCCCAGCCGTCTGCGCACACAGCAAGAAGCAAGGCAAGCAGGAAGCAGCAGATGCGG
CTCTCCGTGTCTTGATTGGGGAGAACGAGAAGGCAGAACGCATGGGTTTCACAGAGGTAACCCCAGTGAC
AGGGGCCAGTCTCAGAAGAACTATGCTCCTCCTCTCAAGGTCCCCAGAAGCACAGCCAAAGACACTCCCT
CTCACTGGCAGCACCTTCCATGACCAGATAGCCATGCTGAGCCACCGGTGCTTCAACACTCTGACTAACA
GCTTCCAGCCCTCCTTGCTCGGCCGCAAGATTCTGGCCGCCATCATTATGAAAAAAGACTCTGAGGACAT
GGGTGTCGTCGTCAGCTTGGGAACAGGGAATCGCTGTGTAAAAGGAGATTCTCTCAGCCTAAAAGGAGAA
ACTGTCAATGACTGCCATGCAGAAATAATCTCCCGGAGAGGTTTCATCAGGTTTCTCTACAGTGAGTTAA
TGAAATACAACTCCCAGACTGCGAAGGATAGTATATTTGAACCTGCTAAGGGAGGAGAAAAGCTCCAAAT
AAAAAAGACTGTGTCATTCCATCTGTATATCAGCACTGCTCCGTGTGGAGATGGCGCCCTCTTTGACAAG
TCCTGCAGCGACCGTGCTATGGAAAGCACAGAATCCCGCCACTACCCTGTCTTCGAGAATCCCAAACAAG
GAAAGCTCCGCACCAAGGTGGAGAACGGAGAAGGCACAATCCCTGTGGAATCCAGTGACATTGTGCCTAC
GTGGGATGGCATTCGGCTCGGGGAGAGACTCCGTACCATGTCCTGTAGTGACAAAATCCTACGCTGGAAC
GTGCTGGGCCTGCAAGGGGCACTGTTGACCCACTTCCTGCAGCCCATTTATCTCAAATCTGTCACATTGG
GTTACCTTTTCAGCCAAGGGCATCTGACCCGTGCTATTTGCTGTCGTGTGACAAGAGATGGGAGTGCATT
TGAGGATGGACTACGACATCCCTTTATTGTCAACCACCCCAAGGTTGGCAGAGTCAGCATATATGATTCC
AAAAGGCAATCCGGGAAGACTAAGGAGACAAGCGTCAACTGGTGTCTGGCTGATGGCTATGACCTGGAGA
TCCTGGACGGTACCAGAGGCACTGTGGATGGGCCACGGAATGAATTGTCCCGGGTCTCCAAAAAGAACAT
TTTTCTTCTATTTAAGAAGCTCTGCTCCTTCCGTTACCGCAGGGATCTACTGAGACTCTCCTATGGTGAG
GCCAAGAAAGCTGCCCGTGACTACGAGACGGCCAAGAACTACTTCAAAAAAGGCCTGAAGGATATGGGCT
ATGGGAACTGGATTAGCAAACCCCAGGAGGAAAAGAACTTTTATCTCTGCCCAGTATAGTCTAGAGGGCC
CGTTTAAACCCGCTGATCAGCCTCGACTGTGCCTTCTAGTTGCCAGCCATCTGTTGTTTGCCCCTCCCCC
GTGCCTTCCTTGACCCTGGAAGGTGCCACTCCCACTGTCCTTTCCTAATAAAATGAGGAAATTGCATCGC
ATTGTCTGAGTAGGTGTCATTCTATTCTGGGGGGTGGGGTGGGGCAGGACAGCAAGGGGGAGGATTGGGA
AGACAATAGCAGGCATGCTGGGGATGCGGTGGGCTCTATGGCTTCTGAGGCGGAAAGAACCAGCTGGGGC
TCTAGGGGGTATCCCC
[124 nt withheld, positions 3937-4060]
C
[91 nt withheld, positions 4062-4152]
A
[49 nt withheld, positions 4154-4202]
CCTTTGACGTTGGAGTCCACGTTCTTT
[37 nt withheld, positions 4230-4266]
ACCCTATCTCGGTCTATTCTTTTGATTTATAAGGGATTTTGCCGATTTCGGCCTATTGGTTAAAAAATGA
GCTGATTTAACAAAAATTTAACGCGAATTAATTCTGTGGAATGTGTGTCAGTTAGGGTGTGGAAAGTCCC
CAGGCTCCCCAGCAGGCAGAAGTATGCAAAGCATGCATCTCAATTAGTCAGCAACCAGGTGTGGAAAGTC
CCCAGGCTCCCCAGCAGGCAGAAGTATGCAAAGCATGCATCTCAATTAGTCAGCAACCATAGTCCCGCCC
CTAACTCCGCCCATCCCGCCCCTAACTCCGCCCAGTTCCGCCCATTCTCCGCCCCATGGCTGACTAATTT
TTTTTATTTATGCAGAGGCCGAGGCCGCCTCTGCCTCTGAGCTATTCCAGAAGTAGTGAGGAGGCTTTTT
TGGAGGCCTAGGCTTTTGCAAAAAGCTCCCGGGAGCTTGTATATCCATTTTCGGATCTGATCAAGAGACA
GGATGAGGATCGTTTCGCATGATTGAACAAGATGGATTGCACGCAGGTTCTCCGGCCGCTTGGGTGGAGA
GGCTATTCGGCTATGACTGGGCACAACAGACAATCGGCTGCTCTGATGCCGCCGTGTTCCGGCTGTCAGC
GCAGGGGCGCCCGGTTCTTTTTGTCAAGACCGACCTGTCCGGTGCCCTGAATGAACTGCAGGACGAGGCA
GCGCGGCTATCGTGGCTGGCCACGACGGGCGTTCCTTGCGCAGCTGTGCTCGACGTTGTCACTGAAGCGG
GAAGGGACTGGCTGCTATTGGGCGAAGTGCCGGGGCAGGATCTCCTGTCATCTCACCTTGCTCCTGCCGA
GAAAGTATCCATCATGGCTGATGCAATGCGGCGGCTGCATACGCTTGATCCGGCTACCTGCCCATTCGAC
CACCAAGCGAAACATCGCATCGAGCGAGCACGTACTCGGATGGAAGCCGGTCTTGTCGATCAGGATGATC
TGGACGAAGAGCATCAGGGGCTCGCGCCAGCCGAACTGTTCGCCAGGCTCAAGGCGCGCATGCCCGACGG
CGAGGATCTCGTCGTGACCCATGGCGATGCCTGCTTGCCGAATATCATGGTGGAAAATGGCCGCTTTTCT
GGATTCATCGACTGTGGCCGGCTGGGTGTGGCGGACCGCTATCAGGACATAGCGTTGGCTACCCGTGATA
TTGCTGAAGAGCTTGGCGGCGAATGGGCTGACCGCTTCCTCGTGCTTTACGGTATCGCCGCTCCCGATTC
GCAGCGCATCGCCTTCTATCGCCTTCTTGACGAGTTCTTCTGAGCGGGACTCTGGGGTTCGAAATGACCG
ACCAAGCGACGCCCAACCTGCCATCACGAGATTTCGATTCCACCGCCGCCTTCTATGAAAGGTTGGGCTT
CGGAATCGTTTTCCGGGACGCCGGCTGGATGATCCTCCAGCGCGGGGATCTCATGCTGGAGTTCTTCGCC
CACCCCAACTTGTTTATTGCAGCTTATAATGGTTACAAATAAAGCAATAGCATCACAAATTTCACAAATA
AAGCATTTTTTTCACTGCATTCTAGTTGTGGTTTGTCCAAACTCATCAATGTATCTTATCATGTCTGTAT
ACCGTCGACCTCTAGCTAGAGCTTGGCGTAATCATGGTCATAGCTGTTTCCTGTGTGAAATTGTTATCCG
CTCACAATTCCACACAACATACGAGCCGGAAGCATAAAGTGTAAAGCCTGGGGTGCCTAATGAGTGAGCT
AACTCACATTAATTGCGTTGCGCTCACTGCCCGCTTTCCAGTCGGGAAACCTGTCGTGCCAGCTGCATTA
ATGAATCGGCCAACGCGCGGGGAGAGGCGGTTTGCGTATTGGGCGCTCTTCCGCTTCCTCGCTCACTGAC
TCGCTGCGCTCGGTCGTTCGGCTGCGGCGAGCGGTATCAGCTCACTCAAAGGCGGTAATACGGTTATCCA
CAGAATCAGGGGATAACGCAGGAAAGAACATGTGAGCAAAAGGCCAGCAAAAGGCCAGGAACCGTAAAAA
GGCCGCGTTGCTGGCGTTTTTCCATAGGCTCCGCCCCCCTGACGAGCATCACAAAAATCGACGCTCAAGT
CAGAGGTGGCGAAACCCGACAGGACTATAAAGATACCAGGCGTTTCCCCCTGGAAGCTCCCTCGTGCGCT
CTCCTGTTCCGACCCTGCCGCTTACCGGATACCTGTCCGCCTTTCTCCCTTCGGGAAGCGTGGCGCTTTC
TCATAGCTCACGCTGTAGGTATCTCAGTTCGGTGTAGGTCGTTCGCTCCAAGCTGGGCTGTGTGCACGAA
CCCCCCGTTCAGCCCGACCGCTGCGCCTTATCCGGTAACTATCGTCTTGAGTCCAACCCGGTAAGACACG
ACTTATCGCCACTGGCAGCAGCCACTGGTAACAGGATTAGCAGAGCGAGGTATGTAGGCGGTGCTACAGA
GTTCTTGAAGTGGTGGCCTAACTACGGCTACACTAGAAGAACAGTATTTGGTATCTGCGCTCTGCTGAAG
CCAGTTACCTTCGGAAAAAGAGTTGGTAGCTCTTGATCCGGCAAACAAACCACCGCTGGTAGCGGTGGTT
TTTTTGTTTGCAAGCAGCAGATTACGCGCAGAAAAAAAGGATCTCAAGAAGATCCTTTGATCTTTTCTAC
GGGGTCTGACGCTCAGTGGAACGAAAACTCACGTTAAGGGATTTTGGTCATGAGATTATCAAAAAGGATC
TTCACCTAGATCCTTTTAAATTAAAAATGAAGTTTTAAATCAATCTAAAGTATATATGAGTAAACTTGGT
CTGACAGTTACCAATGCTTAATCAGTGAGGCACCTATCTCAGCGATCTGTCTATTTCGTTCATCCATAGT
TGCCTGACTCCCCGTCGTGTAGATAACTACGATACGGGAGGGCTTACCATCTGGCCCCAGTGCTGCAATG
ATACCGCGAGACCCACGCTCACCGGCTCCAGATTTATCAGCAATAAACCAGCCAGCCGGAAGGGCCGAGC
GCAGAAGTGGTCCTGCAACTTTATCCGCCTCCATCCAGTCTATTAATTGTTGCCGGGAAGCTAGAGTAAG
TAGTTCGCCAGTTAATAGTTTGCGCAACGTTGTTGCCATTGCTACAGGCATCGTGGTGTCACGCTCGTCG
TTTGGTATGGCTTCATTCAGCTCCGGTTCCCAACGATCAAGGCGAGTTACATGATCCCCCATGTTGTGCA
AAAAAGCGGTTAGCTCCTTCGGTCCTCCGATCGTTGTCAGAAGTAAGTTGGCCGCAGTGTTATCACTCAT
GGTTATGGCAGCACTGCATAATTCTCTTACTGTCATGCCATCCGTAAGATGCTTTTCTGTGACTGGTGAG
TACTCAACCAAGTCATTCTGAGAATAGTGTATGCGGCGACCGAGTTGCTCTTGCCCGGCGTCAATACGGG
ATAATACCGCGCCACATAGCAGAACTTTAAAAGTGCTCATCATTGGAAAACGTTCTTCGGGGCGAAAACT
CTCAAGGATCTTACCGCTGTTGAGATCCAGTTCGATGTAACCCACTCGTGCACCCAACTGATCTTCAGCA
TCTTTTACTTTCACCAGCGTTTCTGGGTGAGCAAAAACAGGAAGGCAAAATGCCGCAAAAAAGGGAATAA
GGGCGACACGGAAATGTTGAATACTCATACTCTTCCTTTTTCAATATTATTGAAGCATTTATCAGGGTTA
TTGTCTCATGAGCGGATACATATTTGAATGTATTTAGAAAAATAAACAAATAGGGGTTCCGCGCACATTT
CCCCGAAAAGTGCCACCTGACGTCGACGGATCGGGAGATCTCCCGATCCCCTATGGTGCACTCTCAGTAC
AATCTGCTCTGATGCCGCATAGTTAAG
Features (pLannotate 1.2.2; 20 found; start..end, strand, type, name):
    162..541     +  enhancer       CMV enhancer: human cytomegalovirus immediate early enhancer
    542..745     +  promoter       CMV promoter: human cytomegalovirus (CMV) immediate early promoter
    741..774     +  LTR            5' LTR (truncated) (fragment): truncated 5' long terminal repeat (LTR) from HIV-1
    790..808     +  promoter       T7 promoter: promoter for bacteriophage T7 RNA polymerase
    834..3626    +  CDS            ADAR (fragment): DSRAD_HUMAN - Also known as ADAR1, DSRAD, G1P1, IFI4. Experimental evidence at protein level: Swiss-Prot protein existence level 1. Catalyzes the hydrolytic deamination of adenosine to inosine in double-stranded RNA (dsRNA) referred to as A-to-I RNA editing (PubMed:7972084, PubMed:7565688, PubMed:12618436). This may affect gene expression and function in a number of ways that include mRNA translation by changing codons and hence the amino acid sequence of proteins; pre-mRNA splicing by altering splice site recognition sequences; RNA stability by changing sequences involved in nuclease recognit
   3667..3891    +  polyA_signal   bGH poly(A) signal: bovine growth hormone polyadenylation signal
   3895..3916    +  promoter       SV40 promoter (fragment): SV40 enhancer and early promoter
   3937..4365    +  rep_origin     f1 ori (sequence partly withheld): f1 bacteriophage origin of replication; arrow indicates direction of (+) strand synthesis
   4379..4708    +  promoter       SV40 promoter: SV40 enhancer and early promoter
   4775..5566    +  CDS            neo: KKA2_KLEPN - Also known as kan, nptII. Experimental evidence at protein level: Swiss-Prot protein existence level 1. Resistance to kanamycin, neomycin, paromomycin, ribostamycin, butirosin and gentamicin B. From Klebsiella pneumoniae.
   5590..5748    +  CDS            ble (fragment): BLE_KLEPN - Experimental evidence at protein level: Swiss-Prot protein existence level 1. Binding protein with a strong affinity to the bleomycin family of antibiotics. Binds to CL990; an antimitotic-antibiotic compound. From Klebsiella pneumoniae.
   5743..5864    +  polyA_signal   SV40 poly(A) signal: SV40 polyadenylation signal
   5937..5953    -  protein_bind   lac operator: The lac repressor binds to the lac operator to inhibit transcription in E. coli. This inhibition can be relieved by adding lactose or isopropyl-β-D-thiogalactopyranoside (IPTG). lac repressor encoded by lacI
   5961..5991    -  promoter       lac promoter: promoter for the E. coli lac operon
   6006..6027    -  protein_bind   CAP binding site: CAP binding activates transcription in the presence of cAMP. E. coli catabolite activator protein
   6040..6132    -  CDS            lacI (fragment): lac repressor; lacI; The lac repressor binds to the lac operator to inhibit transcription in E. coli. This inhibition can be relieved by adding lactose or isopropyl-β-D-thiogalactopyranoside (IPTG).
   6315..6903    -  rep_origin     ori: high-copy-number ColE1/pMB1/pBR322/pUC origin of replication
   7074..7934    -  CDS            AmpR: β-lactamase; bla; confers resistance to ampicillin, carbenicillin, and related antibiotics
   7935..8039    -  promoter       AmpR promoter: bla
   8098..7       -  misc_feature   bom (fragment) (across the origin): basis of mobility region from pBR322
