[The description below was written by a language model from this plasmid's Addgene catalogue record and pLannotate feature annotations shown in this document.]
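Description:
pDV09_pCMV-ADAR1-p110 is a mammalian expression plasmid built on the pcDNA3.1 backbone, about 8.1 kb in the sequenced record, that drives constitutive expression of the p110 isoform of human ADAR1. It is maintained in E. coli at high copy through a ColE1/pUC-type origin with ampicillin selection from the β-lactamase gene. An f1 origin is also present, a standard backbone element that allows single-stranded DNA production. For selection in mammalian cells, an SV40 enhancer/early promoter drives the neomycin phosphotransferase gene, terminated by an SV40 polyadenylation signal, which confers G418 resistance. The annotation also picks up short fragments (a truncated HIV-1 LTR piece, a bleomycin-resistance fragment, lac regulatory elements and a lacI fragment, a bom fragment). These look like backbone remnants or partial matches rather than functional parts.

The expression cassette consists of the human cytomegalovirus immediate early enhancer and promoter, a T7 promoter just upstream of the insert, the ADAR coding sequence of roughly 2.8 kb, and the bovine growth hormone polyadenylation signal. The coding sequence is annotated as a fragment of the full-length ADAR1 reference protein, which is consistent with p110 being the shorter isoform. No epitope tag or reporter is annotated. ADAR1 deaminates adenosine to inosine in double-stranded RNA, so supplying it from a strong constitutive promoter raises A-to-I editing capacity in transfected cells. The record classes the plasmid under synthetic biology and links it to work on RNA-responsive translational control by base editing, where it would provide the editing enzyme. Part of the plasmid was derived from an earlier deposited construct, and the cloning method is not recorded.
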