Addgene plasmid #200404: pDV09_pCMV-ADAR1-p110
Purpose: Expresses ADAR1 (p110 isoform) constitutively in mammalian cells
Depositing lab: James Collins. Depositing organization: Massachusetts Institute of Technology. Publication: Autocatalytic base editing for RNA-responsive translational control. Gayet RV, Ilia K, Razavi S, Tippens ND, Lalwani MA, Zhang K, Chen JX, Chen JC, Vargas-Asencio J, Collins JJ. Nat Commun. 2023 Mar 11;14(1):1339. doi: 10.1038/s41467-023-36851-z. PubMed 36906659.
Backbone
  Vector backbone: pcDNA3.1
  Vector type: Mammalian Expression, Synthetic Biology
  Selectable markers: Neomycin (select with G418)
Growth in bacteria
  Bacterial resistance: Ampicillin, 100 μg/mL
  Growth temperature: 37°C
  Growth strain: DH5alpha
  Copy number: High Copy
Gene/Insert
  Gene/Insert name: ADAR-p110
  Species: H. sapiens (human)
  Cloning method: Unknown
  Sequencing primers: 5′ CMV-F
Resource information
  A portion of this plasmid was derived from a plasmid made by: Modified from Addgene #117928
Terms and licenses: Academic/Nonprofit Terms; Industry Terms: Not Available to Industry
How to cite: pDV09_pCMV-ADAR1-p110 was a gift from James Collins (Addgene plasmid # 200404 ; http://n2t.net/addgene:200404 ; RRID:Addgene_200404)
